>Addgene plasmid #174137 | pCMV-T7-SpRY-P2A-mScarlet (MNW002) | addgene full sequence | sequence record 341916 | Addgene NGS Result
ATATGCCAAGTACGCCCCCTATTGACGTCAATGACGGTAAATGGCCCGCCTGGCATTATGCCCAGTACAT
GACCTTATGGGACTTTCCTACTTGGCAGTACATCTACGTATTAGTCATCGCTATTACCATGGTGATGCGG
TTTTGGCAGTACATCAATGGGCGTGGATAGCGGTTTGACTCACGGGGATTTCCAAGTCTCCACCCCATTG
ACGTCAATGGGAGTTTGTTTTGGCACCAAAATCAACGGGACTTTCCAAAATGTCGTAACAACTCCGCCCC
ATTGACGCAAATGGGCGGTAGGCGTGTACGGTGGGAGGTCTATATAAGCAGAGCTGGTTTAGTGAACCGT
CAGATCCGCTAGAGATCCGCGGCCGCTAATACGACTCACTATAGGGAGAGCCGCCACCATGGACAAGAAG
TACAGCATCGGCCTGGACATCGGCACCAACTCTGTGGGCTGGGCCGTGATCACCGACGAGTACAAGGTGC
CCAGCAAGAAATTCAAGGTGCTGGGCAACACCGACCGGCACAGCATCAAGAAGAACCTGATCGGAGCCCT
GCTGTTCGACAGCGGCGAAACAGCCGAGAGAACCCGGCTGAAGAGAACCGCCAGAAGAAGATACACCAGA
CGGAAGAACCGGATCTGCTATCTGCAAGAGATCTTCAGCAACGAGATGGCCAAGGTGGACGACAGCTTCT
TCCACAGACTGGAAGAGTCCTTCCTGGTGGAAGAGGATAAGAAGCACGAGCGGCACCCCATCTTCGGCAA
CATCGTGGACGAGGTGGCCTACCACGAGAAGTACCCCACCATCTACCACCTGAGAAAGAAACTGGTGGAC
AGCACCGACAAGGCCGACCTGCGGCTGATCTATCTGGCCCTGGCCCACATGATCAAGTTCCGGGGCCACT
TCCTGATCGAGGGCGACCTGAACCCCGACAACAGCGACGTGGACAAGCTGTTCATCCAGCTGGTGCAGAC
CTACAACCAGCTGTTCGAGGAAAACCCCATCAACGCCAGCGGCGTGGACGCCAAGGCCATCCTGTCTGCC
AGACTGAGCAAGAGCAGACGGCTGGAAAATCTGATCGCCCAGCTGCCCGGCGAGAAGAAGAATGGCCTGT
TCGGAAACCTGATTGCCCTGAGCCTGGGCCTGACCCCCAACTTCAAGAGCAACTTCGACCTGGCCGAGGA
TGCCAAACTGCAGCTGAGCAAGGACACCTACGACGACGACCTGGACAACCTGCTGGCCCAGATCGGCGAC
CAGTACGCCGACCTGTTTCTGGCCGCCAAGAACCTGTCCGACGCCATCCTGCTGAGCGACATCCTGAGAG
TGAACACCGAGATCACCAAGGCCCCCCTGAGCGCCTCTATGATCAAGAGATACGACGAGCACCACCAGGA
CCTGACCCTGCTGAAAGCTCTCGTGCGGCAGCAGCTGCCTGAGAAGTACAAAGAGATTTTCTTCGACCAG
AGCAAGAACGGCTACGCCGGCTACATTGACGGCGGAGCCAGCCAGGAAGAGTTCTACAAGTTCATCAAGC
CCATCCTGGAAAAGATGGACGGCACCGAGGAACTGCTCGTGAAGCTGAACAGAGAGGACCTGCTGCGGAA
GCAGCGGACCTTCGACAACGGCAGCATCCCCCACCAGATCCACCTGGGAGAGCTGCACGCCATTCTGCGG
CGGCAGGAAGATTTTTACCCATTCCTGAAGGACAACCGGGAAAAGATCGAGAAGATCCTGACCTTCCGCA
TCCCCTACTACGTGGGCCCTCTGGCCAGGGGAAACAGCAGATTCGCCTGGATGACCAGAAAGAGCGAGGA
AACCATCACCCCCTGGAACTTCGAGGAAGTGGTGGACAAGGGCGCTTCCGCCCAGAGCTTCATCGAGCGG
ATGACCAACTTCGATAAGAACCTGCCCAACGAGAAGGTGCTGCCCAAGCACAGCCTGCTGTACGAGTACT
TCACCGTGTATAACGAGCTGACCAAAGTGAAATACGTGACCGAGGGAATGAGAAAGCCCGCCTTCCTGAG
CGGCGAGCAGAAAAAGGCCATCGTGGACCTGCTGTTCAAGACCAACCGGAAAGTGACCGTGAAGCAGCTG
AAAGAGGACTACTTCAAGAAAATCGAGTGCTTCGACTCCGTGGAAATCTCCGGCGTGGAAGATCGGTTCA
ACGCCTCCCTGGGCACATACCACGATCTGCTGAAAATTATCAAGGACAAGGACTTCCTGGACAATGAGGA
AAACGAGGACATTCTGGAAGATATCGTGCTGACCCTGACACTGTTTGAGGACAGAGAGATGATCGAGGAA
CGGCTGAAAACCTATGCCCACCTGTTCGACGACAAAGTGATGAAGCAGCTGAAGCGGCGGAGATACACCG
GCTGGGGCAGGCTGAGCCGGAAGCTGATCAACGGCATCCGGGACAAGCAGTCCGGCAAGACAATCCTGGA
TTTCCTGAAGTCCGACGGCTTCGCCAACAGAAACTTCATGCAGCTGATCCACGACGACAGCCTGACCTTT
AAAGAGGACATCCAGAAAGCCCAGGTGTCCGGCCAGGGCGATAGCCTGCACGAGCACATTGCCAATCTGG
CCGGCAGCCCCGCCATTAAGAAGGGCATCCTGCAGACAGTGAAGGTGGTGGACGAGCTCGTGAAAGTGAT
GGGCCGGCACAAGCCCGAGAACATCGTGATCGAAATGGCCAGAGAGAACCAGACCACCCAGAAGGGACAG
AAGAACAGCCGCGAGAGAATGAAGCGGATCGAAGAGGGCATCAAAGAGCTGGGCAGCCAGATCCTGAAAG
AACACCCCGTGGAAAACACCCAGCTGCAGAACGAGAAGCTGTACCTGTACTACCTGCAGAATGGGCGGGA
TATGTACGTGGACCAGGAACTGGACATCAACCGGCTGTCCGACTACGATGTGGACCATATCGTGCCTCAG
AGCTTTCTGAAGGACGACTCCATCGACAACAAGGTGCTGACCAGAAGCGACAAGAACCGGGGCAAGAGCG
ACAACGTGCCCTCCGAAGAGGTCGTGAAGAAGATGAAGAACTACTGGCGGCAGCTGCTGAACGCCAAGCT
GATTACCCAGAGAAAGTTCGACAATCTGACCAAGGCCGAGAGAGGCGGCCTGAGCGAACTGGATAAGGCC
GGCTTCATCAAGAGACAGCTGGTGGAAACCCGGCAGATCACAAAGCACGTGGCACAGATCCTGGACTCCC
GGATGAACACTAAGTACGACGAGAATGACAAGCTGATCCGGGAAGTGAAAGTGATCACCCTGAAGTCCAA
GCTGGTGTCCGATTTCCGGAAGGATTTCCAGTTTTACAAAGTGCGCGAGATCAACAACTACCACCACGCC
CACGACGCCTACCTGAACGCCGTCGTGGGAACCGCCCTGATCAAAAAGTACCCTAAGCTGGAAAGCGAGT
TCGTGTACGGCGACTACAAGGTGTACGACGTGCGGAAGATGATCGCCAAGAGCGAGCAGGAAATCGGCAA
GGCTACCGCCAAGTACTTCTTCTACAGCAACATCATGAACTTTTTCAAGACCGAGATTACCCTGGCCAAC
GGCGAGATCCGGAAGCGGCCTCTGATCGAGACAAACGGCGAAACCGGGGAGATCGTGTGGGATAAGGGCC
GGGATTTTGCCACCGTGCGGAAAGTGCTGAGCATGCCCCAAGTGAATATCGTGAAAAAGACCGAGGTGCA
GACAGGCGGCTTCAGCAAAGAGTCTATCAGACCCAAGAGGAACAGCGATAAGCTGATCGCCAGAAAGAAG
GACTGGGACCCTAAGAAGTACGGCGGCTTCCTGTGGCCCACCGTGGCCTATTCTGTGCTGGTGGTGGCCA
AAGTGGAAAAGGGCAAGTCCAAGAAACTGAAGAGTGTGAAAGAGCTGCTGGGGATCACCATCATGGAAAG
AAGCAGCTTCGAGAAGAATCCCATCGACTTTCTGGAAGCCAAGGGCTACAAAGAAGTGAAAAAGGACCTG
ATCATCAAGCTGCCTAAGTACTCCCTGTTCGAGCTGGAAAACGGCCGGAAGAGAATGCTGGCCTCTGCCA
AGCAGCTGCAGAAGGGAAACGAACTGGCCCTGCCCTCCAAATATGTGAACTTCCTGTACCTGGCCAGCCA
CTATGAGAAGCTGAAGGGCTCCCCCGAGGATAATGAGCAGAAACAGCTGTTTGTGGAACAGCACAAGCAC
TACCTGGACGAGATCATCGAGCAGATCAGCGAGTTCTCCAAGAGAGTGATCCTGGCCGACGCTAATCTGG
ACAAAGTGCTGTCCGCCTACAACAAGCACCGGGATAAGCCCATCAGAGAGCAGGCCGAGAATATCATCCA
CCTGTTTACCCTGACCAGACTGGGAGCCCCTAGAGCCTTCAAGTACTTTGACACCACCATCGACCCCAAG
CAGTACAGAAGCACCAAAGAGGTGCTGGACGCCACCCTGATCCACCAGAGCATCACCGGCCTGTACGAGA
CACGGATCGACCTGTCTCAGCTGGGAGGCGACGGATCCGGCGGAGGCGGAAGCGGGAAAAGAACCGCCGA
CGGCAGCGAATTCGAGCCCAAGAAGAAGAGGAAAGTCTCGAGCGGAGGCGACTACAAAGACCATGACGGT
GATTATAAAGATCATGACATCGATTACAAGGATGACGATGACAAGGGAGGCGGTGGAAGCGGCGCAACAA
ACTTCTCTCTGCTGAAACAAGCCGGAGATGTCGAAGAGAATCCTGGACCGATGGTGAGCAAGGGCGAGGC
AGTGATCAAGGAGTTCATGCGGTTCAAGGTGCACATGGAGGGCTCCATGAACGGCCACGAGTTCGAGATC
GAGGGCGAGGGCGAGGGCCGCCCCTACGAGGGCACCCAGACCGCCAAGCTGAAGGTGACCAAGGGTGGCC
CCCTGCCCTTCTCCTGGGACATCCTGTCCCCTCAGTTCATGTACGGCTCCAGGGCCTTCACCAAGCACCC
CGCCGACATCCCCGACTACTATAAGCAGTCCTTCCCCGAGGGCTTCAAGTGGGAGCGCGTGATGAACTTC
GAGGACGGCGGCGCCGTGACCGTGACCCAGGACACCTCCCTGGAGGACGGCACCCTGATCTACAAGGTGA
AGCTCCGCGGCACCAACTTCCCTCCTGACGGCCCCGTAATGCAGAAGAAGACAATGGGCTGGGAAGCGTC
CACCGAGCGGTTGTACCCCGAGGACGGCGTGCTGAAGGGCGACATTAAGATGGCCCTGCGCCTGAAGGAC
GGCGGCCGCTACCTGGCGGACTTCAAGACCACCTACAAGGCCAAGAAGCCCGTGCAGATGCCCGGCGCCT
ACAACGTCGACCGCAAGTTGGACATCACCTCCCACAACGAGGACTACACCGTGGTGGAACAGTACGAACG
CTCCGAGGGCCGCCACTCCACCGGCGGCATGGACGAGCTGTACAAGTGACCGGTCATCATCACCATCACC
ATTGAGTTTAAACCCGCTGATCAGCCTCGACTGTGCCTTCTAGTTGCCAGCCATCTGTTGTTTGCCCCTC
CCCCGTGCCTTCCTTGACCCTGGAAGGTGCCACTCCCACTGTCCTTTCCTAATAAAATGAGGAAATTGCA
TCGCATTGTCTGAGTAGGTGTCATTCTATTCTGGGGGGTGGGGTGGGGCAGGACAGCAAGGGGGAGGATT
GGGAAGACAATAGCAGGCATGCTGGGGATGCGGTGGGCTCTATGGCTTCTGAGGCGGAAAGAACCAGCTG
GGGCTCGATACCGTCGACCTCTAGCTAGAGCTTGGCGTAATCATGGTCATAGCTGTTTCCTGTGTGAAAT
TGTTATCCGCTCACAATTCCACACAACATACGAGCCGGAAGCATAAAGTGTAAAGCCTAGGGTGCCTAAT
GAGTGAGCTAACTCACATTAATTGCGTTGCGCTCACTGCCCGCTTTCCAGTCGGGAAACCTGTCGTGCCA
GCTGCATTAATGAATCGGCCAACGCGCGGGGAGAGGCGGTTTGCGTATTGGGCGCTCTTCCGCTTCCTCG
CTCACTGACTCGCTGCGCTCGGTCGTTCGGCTGCGGCGAGCGGTATCAGCTCACTCAAAGGCGGTAATAC
GGTTATCCACAGAATCAGGGGATAACGCAGGAAAGAACATGTGAGCAAAAGGCCAGCAAAAGGCCAGGAA
CCGTAAAAAGGCCGCGTTGCTGGCGTTTTTCCATAGGCTCCGCCCCCCTGACGAGCATCACAAAAATCGA
CGCTCAAGTCAGAGGTGGCGAAACCCGACAGGACTATAAAGATACCAGGCGTTTCCCCCTGGAAGCTCCC
TCGTGCGCTCTCCTGTTCCGACCCTGCCGCTTACCGGATACCTGTCCGCCTTTCTCCCTTCGGGAAGCGT
GGCGCTTTCTCATAGCTCACGCTGTAGGTATCTCAGTTCGGTGTAGGTCGTTCGCTCCAAGCTGGGCTGT
GTGCACGAACCCCCCGTTCAGCCCGACCGCTGCGCCTTATCCGGTAACTATCGTCTTGAGTCCAACCCGG
TAAGACACGACTTATCGCCACTGGCAGCAGCCACTGGTAACAGGATTAGCAGAGCGAGGTATGTAGGCGG
TGCTACAGAGTTCTTGAAGTGGTGGCCTAACTACGGCTACACTAGAAGAACAGTATTTGGTATCTGCGCT
CTGCTGAAGCCAGTTACCTTCGGAAAAAGAGTTGGTAGCTCTTGATCCGGCAAACAAACCACCGCTGGTA
GCGGTGGTTTTTTTGTTTGCAAGCAGCAGATTACGCGCAGAAAAAAAGGATCTCAAGAAGATCCTTTGAT
CTTTTCTACGGGGTCTGACGCTCAGTGGAACGAAAACTCACGTTAAGGGATTTTGGTCATGAGATTATCA
AAAAGGATCTTCACCTAGATCCTTTTAAATTAAAAATGAAGTTTTAAATCAATCTAAAGTATATATGAGT
AAACTTGGTCTGACAGTTACCAATGCTTAATCAGTGAGGCACCTATCTCAGCGATCTGTCTATTTCGTTC
ATCCATAGTTGCCTGACTCCCCGTCGTGTAGATAACTACGATACGGGAGGGCTTACCATCTGGCCCCAGT
GCTGCAATGATACCGCGAGACCCACGCTCACCGGCTCCAGATTTATCAGCAATAAACCAGCCAGCCGGAA
GGGCCGAGCGCAGAAGTGGTCCTGCAACTTTATCCGCCTCCATCCAGTCTATTAATTGTTGCCGGGAAGC
TAGAGTAAGTAGTTCGCCAGTTAATAGTTTGCGCAACGTTGTTGCCATTGCTACAGGCATCGTGGTGTCA
CGCTCGTCGTTTGGTATGGCTTCATTCAGCTCCGGTTCCCAACGATCAAGGCGAGTTACATGATCCCCCA
TGTTGTGCAAAAAAGCGGTTAGCTCCTTCGGTCCTCCGATCGTTGTCAGAAGTAAGTTGGCCGCAGTGTT
ATCACTCATGGTTATGGCAGCACTGCATAATTCTCTTACTGTCATGCCATCCGTAAGATGCTTTTCTGTG
ACTGGTGAGTACTCAACCAAGTCATTCTGAGAATAGTGTATGCGGCGACCGAGTTGCTCTTGCCCGGCGT
CAATACGGGATAATACCGCGCCACATAGCAGAACTTTAAAAGTGCTCATCATTGGAAAACGTTCTTCGGG
GCGAAAACTCTCAAGGATCTTACCGCTGTTGAGATCCAGTTCGATGTAACCCACTCGTGCACCCAACTGA
TCTTCAGCATCTTTTACTTTCACCAGCGTTTCTGGGTGAGCAAAAACAGGAAGGCAAAATGCCGCAAAAA
AGGGAATAAGGGCGACACGGAAATGTTGAATACTCATACTCTTCCTTTTTCAATATTATTGAAGCATTTA
TCAGGGTTATTGTCTCATGAGCGGATACATATTTGAATGTATTTAGAAAAATAAACAAATAGGGGTTCCG
CGCACATTTCCCCGAAAAGTGCCACCTGACGTCGACGGATCGGGAGATCGATCTCCCGATCCCCTAGGGT
CGACTCTCAGTACAATCTGCTCTGATGCCGCATAGTTAAGCCAGTATCTGCTCCCTGCTTGTGTGTTGGA
GGTCGCTGAGTAGTGCGCGAGCAAAATTTAAGCTACAACAAGGCAAGGCTTGACCGACAATTGCATGAAG
AATCTGCTTAGGGTTAGGCGTTTTGCGCTGCTTCGCGATGTACGGGCCAGATATACGCGTTGACATTGAT
TATTGACTAGTTATTAATAGTAATCAATTACGGGGTCATTAGTTCATAGCCCATATATGGAGTTCCGCGT
TACATAACTTACGGTAAATGGCCCGCCTGGCTGACCGCCCAACGACCCCCGCCCATTGACGTCAATAATG
ACGTATGTTCCCATAGTAACGCCAATAGGGACTTTCCATTGACGTCAATGGGTGGAGTATTTACGGTAAA
CTGCCCACTTGGCAGTACATCAAGTGTATC
Features (pLannotate 1.2.2; 17 found; start..end, strand, type, name):
    132..335     +  promoter       CMV promoter: human cytomegalovirus (CMV) immediate early promoter
    377..395     +  promoter       T7 promoter: promoter for bacteriophage T7 RNA polymerase
    409..4512    +  CDS            Cas9: Cas9 (Csn1) endonuclease from the Streptococcus pyogenes Type II CRISPR/Cas system generates RNA-guided double strand breaks in DNA
   4600..4665    +  CDS            3xFLAG: three tandem FLAG® epitope tags, followed by an enterokinase cleavage site
   4741..5436    +  CDS            mScarlet: mScarlet is a basic (constitutively fluorescent) red fluorescent protein published in 2016, derived from synthetic construct. It has moderate acid sensitivity.
   5491..5715    +  polyA_signal   bGH poly(A) signal: bovine growth hormone polyadenylation signal
   5719..5740    +  promoter       SV40 promoter (fragment): SV40 enhancer and early promoter
   5745..5761    +  misc_feature   MCS (fragment): pBluescript multiple cloning site
   5810..5826    -  protein_bind   lac operator: The lac repressor binds to the lac operator to inhibit transcription in E. coli. This inhibition can be relieved by adding lactose or isopropyl-β-D-thiogalactopyranoside (IPTG). lac repressor encoded by lacI
   5834..5864    -  promoter       lac promoter: promoter for the E. coli lac operon
   5879..5900    -  protein_bind   CAP binding site: CAP binding activates transcription in the presence of cAMP. E. coli catabolite activator protein
   5913..6005    -  CDS            lacI (fragment): lac repressor; lacI; The lac repressor binds to the lac operator to inhibit transcription in E. coli. This inhibition can be relieved by adding lactose or isopropyl-β-D-thiogalactopyranoside (IPTG).
   6188..6776    -  rep_origin     ori: high-copy-number ColE1/pMB1/pBR322/pUC origin of replication
   6947..7807    -  CDS            AmpR: β-lactamase; bla; confers resistance to ampicillin, carbenicillin, and related antibiotics
   7808..7912    -  promoter       AmpR promoter: bla
   7983..8027    -  misc_feature   bom (fragment): basis of mobility region from pBR322
   8182..131     +  enhancer       CMV enhancer (across the origin): human cytomegalovirus immediate early enhancer
