[The description below was written by a language model from this plasmid's Addgene catalogue record and pLannotate feature annotations shown in this document.]
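Description:
pCMV-T7-SpRY-P2A-mScarlet (MNW002) is an 8,430-nt mammalian expression and in vitro transcription plasmid built on the JDS246 Cas9 expression backbone. It is propagated in E. coli as a high-copy plasmid through a ColE1/pUC-type origin and is selected with ampicillin via the β-lactamase gene and its native promoter. The annotation also picks up short remnants of lac regulatory sequences, an SV40 promoter fragment, a multiple cloning site fragment and a bom fragment. These appear to be backbone leftovers and not functional parts of the payload.

The expression cassette begins with the CMV immediate-early enhancer and promoter, followed directly by a T7 promoter. The same open reading frame can therefore be expressed after transfection into mammalian cells or transcribed in vitro with T7 RNA polymerase to make mRNA. The coding sequence is a human codon-optimized Streptococcus pyogenes Cas9 carrying the SpRY substitutions A61R, L1111R, D1135L, S1136W, G1218K, E1219Q, N1317R, A1322R, R1333P, R1335Q and T1337R. The catalogue's mutation field labels this set "SpG", but the plasmid name and purpose statement identify it as SpRY, an engineered variant known for greatly relaxed PAM requirements.

The nuclease is fused at its C terminus to a bipartite nuclear localization signal and a 3xFLAG epitope for detection. A P2A self-cleaving peptide and the red fluorescent protein mScarlet follow, and the transcript ends at a bGH polyadenylation signal. The P2A element yields mScarlet as a separate polypeptide from the same transcript, so red fluorescence can be used to identify or sort cells that express the nuclease. No guide RNA cassette is annotated, so a guide would have to be supplied separately for genome editing experiments.
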