Addgene plasmid #174137: pCMV-T7-SpRY-P2A-mScarlet (MNW002)
Purpose: CMV and T7 promoter expression plasmid for human codon optimized SpRY(A61R/L1111R/D1135L/S1136W/G1218K/E1219Q/N1317R/A1322R/R1333P/R1335Q/T1337R); C-terminal bi-partite NLS, 3x flag tag, P2A-mScarlet
Depositing lab: Benjamin Kleinstiver. Depositing organization: Massachusetts General Hospital.
Backbone
  Vector backbone: JDS246 (Plasmid #43861)
  Vector type: Mammalian Expression ; in vitro transcription; T7 promoter
Growth in bacteria
  Bacterial resistance: Ampicillin, 100 μg/mL
  Growth temperature: 37°C
  Growth strain: DH5alpha
  Copy number: High Copy
Gene/Insert
  Gene/Insert name: human codon optimized SpRY with BPNLS-3xFLAG-P2A-mScarlet (alt name: MNW002)
  Species: Synthetic
  Mutation: SpG=A61R/L1111R/D1135L/S1136W/G1218K/E1219Q/N1317R/A1322R/R1333P/R1335Q/T1337R
  Promoter: CMV and T7
  Tag / fusion protein: BPNLS-3xFLAG-P2A-mScarlet (C terminal on insert)
  Cloning method: Gibson Cloning
  Sequencing primers: 5′ oBK6928-CCAAGTCTCCACCCCATTGACG; 3′ oBK219-GGGAGTGGCACCTTCCAGGGTC
Terms and licenses: Academic/Nonprofit Terms; Industry Terms: Not Available to Industry
How to cite: pCMV-T7-SpRY-P2A-mScarlet (MNW002) was a gift from Benjamin Kleinstiver (Addgene plasmid # 174137 ; http://n2t.net/addgene:174137 ; RRID:Addgene_174137)
